Addgene plasmid #10973: pcDNA3.1his p66shc S36A
Depositing lab: Toren Finkel. Publication: Redox regulation of forkhead proteins through a p66shc-dependent signaling pathway. Nemoto S, Finkel T. Science. 2002 Mar 29. 295(5564):2450-2. 10.1126/science.1069004 PubMed 11884717.
Backbone
  Vector backbone: pcDNA3.1 His
  Backbone manufacturer: Invitrogen
  Backbone size w/o insert (bp): 5500
  Vector type: Mammalian Expression
  Selectable markers: Neomycin (select with G418)
Growth in bacteria
  Bacterial resistance: Ampicillin, 100 μg/mL
  Growth temperature: 37°C
  Growth strain: DH5alpha
  Copy number: High Copy
Gene/Insert
  Gene/Insert name: p66shc
  Species: H. sapiens (human)
  Mutation: S36A
  Entrez Gene: SHC1 (a.k.a. SHC, SHCA)
  Tag / fusion protein: His (N terminal on backbone)
  Cloning method: Restriction Enzyme; 5′ cloning site EcoRI (not destroyed); 3′ cloning site EcoRI (not destroyed)
  Sequencing primers: 5′ T7; 3′ BGHrev
Terms and licenses: Academic/Nonprofit Terms; Industry Terms: Not Available to Industry
Depositor comments: Please note that this plasmid contains additional mutations (D2N and S38P) in the p66/SHC sequence when compared to GenBank entries NP_892113.4 and NP_001123512.1. This is the original plasmid as used in the associated publication listed below.
How to cite: pcDNA3.1his p66shc S36A was a gift from Toren Finkel (Addgene plasmid # 10973 ; http://n2t.net/addgene:10973 ; RRID:Addgene_10973)
