[The description below was written by a language model from this plasmid's Addgene catalogue record.]
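Description:
pcDNA3.1his p66shc S36A is a mammalian expression plasmid built on the commercial pcDNA3.1 His backbone (about 5.5 kb without insert). It is propagated in E. coli as a high-copy plasmid under ampicillin selection, and it carries a neomycin resistance marker so that transfected mammalian cells can be selected with G418. The record does not list the promoter or polyadenylation signal. However, the recommended sequencing primers (T7 on the 5′ side, BGH reverse on the 3′ side) fit the usual pcDNA3.1 layout, in which a strong viral promoter and a T7 promoter lie upstream of the cloning site and a bovine growth hormone polyadenylation signal lies downstream.

The insert is human p66shc, the longest isoform encoded by the SHC1 adaptor protein gene. It was cloned into a single EcoRI site that is retained at both ends, so the cloning was non-directional. The protein is expressed with an N-terminal His tag supplied by the backbone, which allows detection or affinity capture. The coding sequence carries an S36A substitution, replacing serine 36 with a non-phosphorylatable alanine. The depositor also notes two further differences from the reference protein sequences, D2N and S38P, and states that this is the original plasmid used in the associated study. These extra changes should be kept in mind when interpreting results, particularly S38P, which lies close to the intended mutation. The associated work concerns redox regulation of forkhead transcription factors through a p66shc-dependent signalling pathway. The construct therefore appears suited to use as a serine 36 mutant of p66shc in transient or stable mammalian expression experiments, though the record does not describe specific applications.
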