>Addgene plasmid #10973 | pcDNA3.1his p66shc S36A | addgene partial sequence | sequence record 17943 | 10973 with CMV-F
CAGAGCTCTCTGGCTAACTAGAGAACCCACTGCTTACTGGCTTATCGAAATTAATACGACTCACTATAGG
GAGACCCAAGCTGGCTAGCGTTTAAACTTAAGCTTACCATGGGGGGTTCTCATCATCATCATCATCATGG
TATGGCTAGCATGACTGGTGGACAGCAAATGGGTCGGGATCTGTACGACGATGACGATAAGGTACCTAGG
ATCCAGTGTGGTGGAATTCGGCTTATGAATCTCCTGCCCCCCAAGCCCAAGTACAATCCACTCCGGAATG
AGTCTCTGTCATCGCTGGAGGAAGGGGCTTCTGGGTCCACCCCCCCGGAGGAGCTGCCTGCCCCACCAGC
TTCATCCCTGGGGCCCATCCTGCCTCCTCTGCCTGGGGACGATAGTCCCACTACCCTGTGCTCCTTCTTC
CCCCGGATGAGCAACCTGAGGCTGGCCAACCCGGCTGGGGGGCGCCCAGGGTCTAAGGGGGAGCCAGGAA
GGGCAGCTGATGATGGGGAGGGGATCGTAGGGGCAGCCATGCCAGACTCAGGCCCCCTACCCCTCCTCCA
GGACATGAACAAGCTGAGTGGAGGCGGCGGGCGCAGGACTCGGGTGGAAGGGGGCCAGCTTGGGGGCGAG
GAGTGGACCCGCCACGGGAGCTTTGTCAATAAGCCCACGCGGGGCTGGCTGCATCCCAACGACAAAGTCA
TGGGACCCGGGGTTTCCTACTTGGTTCGGTACATGGGTTGTGTGGAGGTCCTCCAGTCAATGCGTGCCCT
GGACTTCAACACCCGGACTCAGGTCACCAGGGAGGCCATCAGTCTGGTGTGTGAGGCTGTGCCGGGTGCT
AAGGGGGCGACAAGGAGGAGAAAGCCCTGTAGCCGCCCGCTCAGCTCTATCCTGGGGAGGAGTAACCTGA
AATTTGCTGGAATGCCAATCACTCTCACCGT
