>Addgene plasmid #10973 | pcDNA3.1his p66shc S36A | addgene partial sequence | sequence record 17944 | T7 5'-TAATACGACTCACTATAGGG-3'
CTTAGCTTACCATGGGGGGTTCTCATCATCATCATCATCATGGTATGGCTAGCATGACTGGTGGACAGCA
AATGGGTCGGGATCTGTACGACGATGACGATAAGGTACCTAGGATCCAGTGTGGTGGAATTCGGCTTATG
AATCTCCTGCCCCCCAAGCCCAAGTACAATCCACTCCGGAATGAGTCTCTGTCATCGCTGGAGGAAGGGG
CTTCTGGGTCCACCCCCCCGGAGGAGCTGCCTGCCCCACCAGCTTCATCCCTGGGGCCCATCCTGCCTCC
TCTGCCTGGGGACGATAGTCCCACTACCCTGTGCTCCTTCTTCCCCCGGATGAGCAACCTGAGGCTGGCC
AACCCGGCTGGGGGGCGCCCAGGGTCTAAGGGGGAGCCAGGAAGGGCAGCTGATGATGGGGAGGGGATCG
TAGGGGCAGCCATGCCAGACTCAGGCCCCCTACCCCTCCTCCAGGACATGAACAAGCTGAGTGGAGGCGG
CGGGCGCAGGACTCGGGTGGAAGGGGGCCAGCTTGGGGGCGAGGAGTGGACCCGCCACGGGAGCTTTGTC
AATAAGCCCACGCGGGGCTGGCTGCATCCCAACGACAAAGTCATGGGACCCGGGGTTTCCTACTTGGTTC
GGTACATGGGTTGTGTGGAGGTCCTCCAGTCAATGCGTGCCCTGGACTTCACACCC
